Addgene plasmid #25021: pIS1-miR-31 site
Depositing lab: Bob Weinberg. Depositing organization: Whitehead Institute for Biomedical Research. Publication: A pleiotropically acting microRNA, miR-31, inhibits breast cancer metastasis. Valastyan S, Reinhardt F, Benaich N, Calogrias D, Szasz AM, Wang ZC, Brock JE, Richardson AL, Weinberg RA. Cell. 2009 Jun 12. 137(6):1032-46. 10.1016/j.cell.2009.03.047 PubMed 19524507.
Backbone
  Vector backbone: pIS1
  Backbone manufacturer: David Bartel, Addgene plasmid # 12179
  Backbone size w/o insert (bp): 4085
  Vector type: Mammalian Expression, Luciferase
Growth in bacteria
  Bacterial resistance: Ampicillin, 100 μg/mL
  Growth temperature: 37°C
  Growth strain: DH5alpha
  Copy number: High Copy
Gene/Insert
  Gene/Insert name: synthetic miR-31 site (alt names: miR-31 binding site; miR-31 reporter)
  Insert size (bp): 23
  Cloning method: Restriction Enzyme; 5′ cloning site SacI (unknown if destroyed); 3′ cloning site AgeI (unknown if destroyed)
  Sequencing primers: 5′ Rluc-F (ccaggattcttttccaatgc); 3′ EBV-rev
Terms and licenses: Academic/Nonprofit Terms; Industry Terms: Not Available to Industry
Depositor comments: Renilla luciferase reporter for miR-31. Oligos including miR-31 synthetic binding site (AATGGCGAGCTCAGGCAAGATGCTGGCAT AGCTACCGGTAATGGC) were cloned into the SacI and AgeI sites of the 3’ UTR of a pIS1 vector backbone.
How to cite: pIS1-miR-31 site was a gift from Bob Weinberg (Addgene plasmid # 25021 ; http://n2t.net/addgene:25021 ; RRID:Addgene_25021)
