[The description below was written by a language model from this plasmid's Addgene catalogue record.]
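Description:
pIS1-miR-31 site is a mammalian-expression luciferase reporter plasmid designed to measure the activity of the microRNA miR-31. It is built on the pIS1 backbone, a roughly 4.1 kb Renilla luciferase vector, and is propagated in E. coli as a high-copy plasmid under ampicillin selection. The record does not state which promoter drives the luciferase, which polyadenylation signal is used, or which bacterial origin is present, and no feature table is available to confirm these elements.

The insert is a short synthetic miR-31 binding site of 23 bp, introduced as annealed oligonucleotides between the SacI and AgeI sites that lie in the 3′ UTR downstream of the Renilla luciferase coding sequence; whether those restriction sites survive cloning is not recorded. Placing the site in the 3′ UTR makes the luciferase transcript a target of miR-31. In cells where the microRNA is present and functional, it should engage the site and reduce luciferase output through the usual mechanisms of transcript destabilisation or translational repression, whereas cells lacking miR-31 activity should express the reporter at higher levels.

The construct therefore serves as a sensor for endogenous or experimentally altered miR-31 function. For example, it can verify that ectopic expression or inhibition of the microRNA has the intended effect. Reporters of this type are commonly compared with the parental vector lacking the site and normalised to a co-transfected second luciferase, although the record does not specify a control. The plasmid was generated in a study of miR-31 as an inhibitor of breast cancer metastasis.
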