>Addgene plasmid #25021 | pIS1-miR-31 site | addgene partial sequence | sequence record 30212 | 25021 with RLuc-F
ACTGAATTTGTCAAAGTAAAAGGTCTTCATTTTTCGCAAGAAGATGCACCTGATGAAATGGGAAAATATA
TCAAATCGTTCGTTGAGCGAGTTCTCAAAAATGAACAATAATTCTAGGAGCTCAGGCAAGATGCTGGCAT
AGCTACCGGTCTCGATATCACTACTAGTGTTCTAGAGCGGCCGCTTCGAGCAGACATGATAAGATACATT
GATGAGTTTGGACAAACCACAACTAGAATGCAGTGAAAAAAATGCTTTATTTGTGAAATTTGTGATGCTA
TTGCTTTATTTGTAACCATTATAAGCTGCAATAAACAAGTTAACAACAACAATTGCATTCATTTTATGTT
TCAGGTTCAGGGGGAGGTGTGGGAGGTTTTTTAAAGCAAGTAAAACCTCTACAAATGTGGTAAAATCGAT
AAGGATCCAGGTGGCACTTTTCGGGGAAATGTGCGCGGAACCCCTATTTGTTTATTTTTCTAAATACATT
CAAATATGTATCCGCTCATGAGACAATAACCCTGATAAATGCTTCAATAATATTGAAAAAGGAAGAGTAT
GAGTATTCAACATTTCCGTGTCGCCCTTATTCCCTTTTTTGCGGCATTTTGCCTTCCTGTTTTTGCTCAC
CCAGAAACGCTGGTGAAAGTAAAAGA
